>Addgene plasmid #157251 | pD649-HAsp-VTCN1-COMP5AP-AviTag-9xHis | depositor full sequence | sequence record 303611 | Full Sequence
TTTCAATATTATTGAAGCATTTATCAGGGTTATTGTCTCATGAGCGGATACATATTTGAATGTATTTAGA
AAAATAAACAAATAGGGGTCAGTGTTACAACCAATTAACCAATTCTGAACATTATCGCGAGCCCATTTAT
ACCTGAATATGGCTCATAACACCCCTTGCTCATGACCAAAATCCCTTAACGTGAGTTACGCGCGCGTCGT
TCCACTGAGCGTCAGACCCCGTAGAAAAGATCAAAGGATCTTCTTGAGATCCTTTTTTTCTGCGCGTAAT
CTGCTGCTTGCAAACAAAAAAACCACCGCTACCAGCGGTGGTTTGTTTGCCGGATCAAGAGCTACCAACT
CTTTTTCCGAAGGTAACTGGCTTCAGCAGAGCGCAGATACCAAATACTGTTCTTCTAGTGTAGCCGTAGT
TAGCCCACCACTTCAAGAACTCTGTAGCACCGCCTACATACCTCGCTCTGCTAATCCTGTTACCAGTGGC
TGCTGCCAGTGGCGATAAGTCGTGTCTTACCGGGTTGGACTCAAGACGATAGTTACCGGATAAGGCGCAG
CGGTCGGGCTGAACGGGGGGTTCGTGCACACAGCCCAGCTTGGAGCGAACGACCTACACCGAACTGAGAT
ACCTACAGCGTGAGCTATGAGAAAGCGCCACGCTTCCCGAAGGGAGAAAGGCGGACAGGTATCCGGTAAG
CGGCAGGGTCGGAACAGGAGAGCGCACGAGGGAGCTTCCAGGGGGAAACGCCTGGTATCTTTATAGTCCT
GTCGGGTTTCGCCACCTCTGACTTGAGCGTCGATTTTTGTGATGCTCGTCAGGGGGGCGGAGCCTATGGA
AAAACGCCAGCAACGCGGCCTTTTTACGGTTCCTGGCCTTTTGCTGGCCTTTTGCTCACATGTTCTTTCC
TGCGTTATCCCCTGATTCTGTGGATAACCGTATTACCGCCTTTGAGTGAGCTGATACCGCTCGCCGCAGC
CGAACGACCGAGCGCAGCGAGTCAGTGAGCGAGGAAGCGGAAGGCGAGAGTAGGGAACTGCCAGGCATCA
AACTAAGCAGAAGGCCCCTGACGGATGGCCTTTTTGCGTTTCTACAAACTCTTTCTGTGTTGTAAAACGA
CGGCCAGTCTTAAGCTCGGGCCCCCTGGGCGGTTCTGATAACGAGTAATCGTTAATCCGCAAATAACGTA
AAAACCCGCTTCGGCGGGTTTTTTTATGGGGGGAGTTTAGGGAAAGAGCATTTGTCAGAATATTTAAGGG
CGCCTGTCACTTTGCTTGATATATGAGAATTATTTAACCTTATAAATGAGAAAAAAGCAACGCACTTTAA
ATAAGATACGTTGCTTTTTCGATTGATGAACACCTATAATTAAACTATTCATCTATTATTTATGATTTTT
TGTATATACAATATTTCTAGTTTGTTAAAGAGAATTAAGAAAATAAATCTCGAAAATAATAAAGGGAAAA
TCAGTTTTTGATATCAAAATTATACATGTCAACGATAATACAAAATATAATACAAACTATAAGATGTTAT
CAGTATTTATTATCATTTAGAATAAATTTTGTGTCGCCCTTAATTGTGAGCGGATAACAATTACGAGCTT
CATGCACAGTGGCGTTGACTCAATATTGGCCATTAGCCATATTATTCATTGGTTATATAGCATAAATCAA
TATTGGCTATTGGCCATTGCATACGTTGTATCTATATCATAATATGTACATTTATATTGGCTCATGTCCA
ATATGACCGCCATGTTGGCATTGATTATTGACTAGTTATTAATAGTAATCAATTACGGGGTCATTAGTTC
ATAGCCCATATATGGAGTTCCGCGTTACATAACTTACGGTAAATGGCCCGCCTGGCTGACCGCCCAACGA
CCCCCGCCCATTGACGTCAATAATGACGTATGTTCCCATAGTAACGCCAATAGGGACTTTCCATTGACGT
CAATGGGTGGAGTATTTACGGTAAACTGCCCACTTGGCAGTACATCAAGTGTATCATATGCCAAGTACGC
CCCCTATTGACGTCAATGACGGTAAATGGCCCGCCTGGCATTATGCCCAGTACATGACCTTATGGGACTT
TCCTACTTGGCAGTACATCTACGTATTAGTCATCGCTATTACCATGGTGATGCGGTTTTGGCAGTACATC
AATGGGCGTGGATAGCGGTTTGACTCACGGGGATTTCCAAGTCTCCACCCCATTGACGTCAATGGGAGTT
TGTTTTGGCACCAAAATCAACGGGACTTTCCAAAATGTCGTAACAACTCCGCCCCATTGACGCAAATGGG
CGGTAGGCGTGTACGGTGGGAGGTCTATATAAGCAGAGCTCGTTTAGTGAACCGTCAGATCGCCTGGAGA
CGCCATCCACGCTGTTTTGACCTCCATAGAAGACACCGGGACCGATCCAGCCTCCGCGGCCGGGAACGGT
GCATTGGAACGCGGATTCCCCGTGCCAAGAGTGACGTAAGTACCGCCTATAGAGTCTATAGGCCCACCCC
CTTGGCTTCGTTAGAACGCGGCTACAATTAATACATAACCTTATGTATCATACACATACGATTTAGGTGA
CACTATAGAATAACATCCACTTTGCCTTTCTCTCCACAGGTGTCCACTCCCAGGTCCAACTGCACCTCGG
TTCTATCGAAAACGCGCCTGCTAGCGCCACCATGAAGACCATCATTGCCCTGAGCTACATCTTCTGCCTG
GTGTTCGCTGCGGCCGCCTTGATCATCGGCTTTGGAATCAGCGGCAGACACAGCATCACCGTGACAACAG
TGGCCTCTGCCGGCAATATCGGCGAGGATGGCATCCTGAGCTGCACCTTCGAGCCCGACATCAAGCTGAG
CGACATCGTGATCCAGTGGCTGAAAGAAGGCGTGCTCGGCCTGGTGCACGAGTTCAAAGAGGGCAAAGAC
GAGCTGTCCGAGCAGGACGAGATGTTCAGAGGCAGAACCGCCGTGTTCGCCGATCAAGTGATCGTGGGCA
ATGCCAGCCTGCGGCTGAAGAATGTGCAGCTGACAGATGCCGGCACCTACAAGTGCTACATCATCACCAG
CAAAGGCAAGGGCAACGCCAACCTCGAGTACAAGACAGGCGCCTTCAGCATGCCCGAAGTGAACGTGGAC
TACAACGCCAGCAGCGAGACACTGAGATGCGAGGCCCCTAGATGGTTTCCTCAGCCTACAGTTGTGTGGG
CCAGCCAAGTGGATCAGGGCGCCAATTTCAGCGAGGTGTCCAACACCAGCTTCGAGCTGAACAGCGAGAA
CGTGACCATGAAGGTGGTGTCCGTGCTGTACAATGTGACCATCAACAACACCTACAGCTGCATGATCGAG
AACGATATCGCCAAGGCCACCGGCGACATCAAAGTGACCGAGAGCGAGATCAAGCGGCGGAGCCATCTCC
AGCTGCTGAACTCTAAAGCCTCTGGCGCGCCGGAAGATCAAGTTGATCCAAGATTGATTGATGGCAAGGG
CGGATCTCTGGAGGTGCTGTTCCAGGGACCAGGCGGAAGCGGCAATCCCGGCGGCGATCTGGCCCCCCAG
ATGCTGCGCGAGCTGCAGGAGACCAATGCCGCCCTGCAGGACGTGCGCGAGCTGCTGCGCCACCGCGTGA
AGGAGATCACCTTCCTGAAGAACACCGTGATGGAGTGCGACGCCTGCGGTATGCAGCCCTCTAGAGGCTC
CGGCTCCATCATCCCAGTTGAGGAGGAGAACCCGGACTTCTGGAACCGCGAGGCAGCCGAGGCCCTGGGT
GCCGCCAAGAAGCTGCAGCCTGCACAGACAGCCGCCAAGAACCTCATCATCTTCCTGGGCGATGGGATGG
GGGTGTCTACGGTGACAGCTGCCAGGATCCTAAAAGGGCAGAAGAAGGACAAACTGGGGCCTGAGATACC
CCTGGCCATGGACCGCTTCCCATATGTGGCTCTGTCCAAGACATACAATGTAGACAAACATGTGCCAGAC
AGTGGAGCCACAGCCACGGCCTACCTGTGCGGGGTCAAGGGCAACTTCCAGACCATTGGCTTGAGTGCAG
CCGCCCGCTTTAACCAGTGCAACACGACACGCGGCAACGAGGTCATCTCCGTGATGAATCGGGCCAAGAA
AGCAGGGAAGTCAGTGGGAGTGGTAACCACCACACGAGTGCAGCACGCCTCGCCAGCCGGCACCTACGCC
CACACGGTGAACCGCAACTGGTACTCGGACGCCGACGTGCCTGCCTCGGCCCGCCAGGAGGGGTGCCAGG
ACATCGCTACGCAGCTCATCTCCAACATGGACATTGACGTGATCCTAGGTGGAGGCCGAAAGTACATGTT
TCGCATGGGAACCCCAGACCCTGAGTACCCAGATGACTACAGCCAAGGTGGGACCAGGCTGGACGGGAAG
AATCTGGTGCAGGAATGGCTGGCGAAGCGCCAGGGTGCCCGGTATGTGTGGAACCGCACTGAGCTCATGC
AGGCTTCCCTGGACCCGTCTGTGACCCATCTCATGGGTCTCTTTGAGCCTGGAGACATGAAATACGAGAT
CCACCGAGACTCCACACTGGACCCCTCCCTGATGGAGATGACAGAGGCTGCCCTGCGCCTGCTGAGCAGG
AACCCCCGCGGCTTCTTCCTCTTCGTGGAGGGTGGTCGCATCGACCATGGTCATCATGAAAGCAGGGCTT
ACCGGGCACTGACTGAGACGATCATGTTCGACGACGCCATTGAGAGGGCGGGCCAGCTCACCAGCGAGGA
GGACACGCTGAGCCTCGTCACTGCCGACCACTCCCACGTCTTCTCCTTCGGAGGCTACCCCCTGCGAGGG
AGCTCCATCTTCGGGCTGGCCCCTGGCAAGGCCCGGGACAGGAAGGCCTACACGGTCCTCCTATACGGAA
ACGGTCCAGGCTATGTGCTCAAGGACGGCGCCCGGCCGGATGTTACCGAGAGCGAGAGCGGGAGCCCCGA
GTATCGGCAGCAGTCAGCAGTGCCCCTGGACGAAGAGACCCACGCAGGCGAGGACGTGGCGGTGTTCGCG
CGCGGCCCGCAGGCGCACCTGGTTCACGGCGTGCAGGAGCAGACCTTCATAGCGCACGTCATGGCCTTCG
CCGCCTGCCTGGAGCCCTACACCGCCTGCGACCTGGCGCCCCCCGCCGGCACCACCGACGCCGCGCACCC
GGGTGGCGGAGGACTGAACGACATCTTCGAGGCTCAGAAAATCGAATGGCACGAACATCACCATCACCAT
CACCATCACCATTAAGGCCGGCCTGTAGTCACTGGCACAACGCGTTACCCGGTAAGCCAATCGGGTATAC
ACGGTCGTCATACTGCAGACAGGGTTCTTCTACTTTGCAAGATAGTCTTGAGTAGTAAAATAAATAGATA
GAGAAAATCAGCCTCGACTGTGCCTTCTAGTTGCCAGCCATCTGTTGTTTGCCCCTCCCCCGTGCCTTCC
TTGACCCTGGAAGGTGCCACTCCCACTGTCCTTTCCTAATAAAATGAGGAAATTGCATCACAACACTCAA
CCCTATCTCGGTCTATTCTTTTGATTTATAAGGGATTTTGCCGATTTCGGCCTATTGGTTAAAAAATGAG
CTGATTTAACAAAAATTTAACGCGAATTAATTCTGTGGAATGTGTGTCAGTTAGGGTGTGGAAAGTCCCC
AGGCTCCCCAGCAGGCAGAAGTATGCAAAGCATGCATCTCAATTAGTCAGCAACCAGGTGTGGAAAGTCC
CCAGGCTCCCCAGCAGGCAGAAGTATGCAAAGCATGCATCTCAATTAGTCAGCAACCATAGTCCCGCCCC
TAACTCCGCCCATCCCGCCCCTAACTCCGCCCAGTTCCGCCCATTCTCCGCCCCATGGCTGACTAATTTT
TTTTATTTATGCAGAGGCCGAGGCCGCCTCTGCCTCTGAGCTATTCCAGAAGTAGTGAGGAGGCTTTTTT
GGAGGCCTAGGCTTTTGCAAAAAGCTCCCGGGAGCTTGTATATCCATTTTCGGATCTGATCAGCACGTGT
TGACAATTAATCATCGGCATAGTATATCGGCATAGTATAATACGACAAGGTGAGGAACTAAACCATGACC
GAGTACAAGCCCACGGTGCGCCTCGCCACCCGCGACGACGTCCCCAGGGCCGTACGCACCCTCGCCGCCG
CGTTCGCCGACTACCCCGCCACGCGCCACACCGTCGATCCGGACCGCCACATCGAGCGGGTCACCGAGCT
GCAAGAACTCTTCCTCACGCGCGTCGGGCTCGACATCGGCAAGGTGTGGGTCGCGGACGACGGCGCCGCG
GTGGCGGTCTGGACCACGCCGGAGAGCGTCGAAGCGGGGGCGGTGTTCGCCGAGATCGGCCCGCGCATGG
CCGAGTTGAGCGGTTCCCGGCTGGCCGCGCAGCAACAGATGGAAGGCCTCCTGGCGCCGCACCGGCCCAA
GGAGCCCGCGTGGTTCCTGGCCACCGTCGGCGTCTCGCCCGACCACCAGGGCAAGGGTCTGGGCAGCGCC
GTCGTGCTCCCCGGAGTGGAGGCGGCCGAGCGCGCCGGGGTGCCCGCCTTCCTGGAGACATCCGCGCCCC
GCAACCTCCCCTTCTACGAGCGGCTCGGCTTCACCGTCACCGCCGACGTCGAGGTGCCCGAAGGACCGCG
CACCTGGTGCATGACCCGCAAGCCCGGTGCCTGACACGTGCTACGAGATTTCGATTCCACCGCCGCCTTC
TATGAAAGGTTGGGCTTCGGAATCGTTTTCCGGGACGCCGGCTGGATGATCCTCCAGCGCGGGGATCTCA
TGCTGGAGTTCTTCGCCCACCCCAACTTGTTTATTGCAGCTTATAATGGTTACAAATAAAGCAATAGCAT
CACAAATTTCACAAATAAAGCATTTTTTTCACTGCATTCTAGTTGTGGTTTGTCCAAACTCATCAATGTA
TCTTATCATGTCTGTATACCGTCGACCTCTAGCTAGAGCTTGGCGTAATCATGGTCATTACCAATGCTTA
ATCAGTGAGGCACCTATCTCAGCGATCTGTCTATTTCGTTCATCCATAGTTGCCTGACTCCCCGTCGTGT
AGATAACTACGATACGGGAGGGCTTACCATCTGGCCCCAGCGCTGCGATGATACCGCGAGAACCACGCTC
ACCGGCTCCGGATTTATCAGCAATAAACCAGCCAGCCGGAAGGGCCGAGCGCAGAAGTGGTCCTGCAACT
TTATCCGCCTCCATCCAGTCTATTAATTGTTGCCGGGAAGCTAGAGTAAGTAGTTCGCCAGTTAATAGTT
TGCGCAACGTTGTTGCCATCGCTACAGGCATCGTGGTGTCACGCTCGTCGTTTGGTATGGCTTCATTCAG
CTCCGGTTCCCAACGATCAAGGCGAGTTACATGATCCCCCATGTTGTGCAAAAAAGCGGTTAGCTCCTTC
GGTCCTCCGATCGTTGTCAGAAGTAAGTTGGCCGCAGTGTTATCACTCATGGTTATGGCAGCACTGCATA
ATTCTCTTACTGTCATGCCATCCGTAAGATGCTTTTCTGTGACTGGTGAGTACTCAACCAAGTCATTCTG
AGAATAGTGTATGCGGCGACCGAGTTGCTCTTGCCCGGCGTCAATACGGGATAATACCGCGCCACATAGC
AGAACTTTAAAAGTGCTCATCATTGGAAAACGTTCTTCGGGGCGAAAACTCTCAAGGATCTTACCGCTGT
TGAGATCCAGTTCGATGTAACCCACTCGTGCACCCAACTGATCTTCAGCATCTTTTACTTTCACCAGCGT
TTCTGGGTGAGCAAAAACAGGAAGGCAAAATGCCGCAAAAAAGGGAATAAGGGCGACACGGAAATGTTGA
ATACTCATATTCTTCCTT
Features (pLannotate 1.2.2; 24 found; start..end, strand, type, name):
    119..143     -  CDS            KanR (fragment): aminoglycoside phosphotransferase; aph(3')-Ia; confers resistance to kanamycin
    254..842     +  rep_origin     ori: high-copy-number ColE1/pMB1/pBR322/pUC origin of replication
   1067..1084    +  terminator     rrnB T2 terminator (fragment): transcription terminator T2 from the E. coli rrnB gene
   1109..1128    -  CDS            lacZα (fragment): LacZα fragment of β-galactosidase; lacZ fragment
   1584..1600    +  protein_bind   lac operator: The lac repressor binds to the lac operator to inhibit transcription in E. coli. This inhibition can be relieved by adding lactose or isopropyl-β-D-thiogalactopyranoside (IPTG). lac repressor encoded by lacI
   1843..2146    +  enhancer       CMV enhancer: human cytomegalovirus immediate early enhancer
   2147..2350    +  promoter       CMV promoter: human cytomegalovirus (CMV) immediate early promoter
   2486..2529    +  intron         CMV intron (fragment): modified intron A from human cytomegalovirus
   2581..2599    +  promoter       SP6 promoter: promoter for bacteriophage SP6 RNA polymerase
   2603..2640    +  CDS            IgH signal sequence (fragment): signal sequence from the mouse immunoglobulin heavy chain variable region
   2728..3453    +  CDS            VTCN1 (fragment): VTCN1_HUMAN - Also known as B7H4 From Homo sapiens (Human).
   3550..3729    +  CDS            Comp (fragment): COMP_RAT - Experimental evidence at protein level: Swiss-Prot protein existence level 1. May play a role in the structural integrity of cartilage via its interaction with other extracellular matrix proteins such as the collagens and fibronectin. Can mediate the interaction of chondrocytes with the cartilage extracellular matrix through interaction with cell surface integrin receptors. Could play a role in the pathogenesis of osteoarthritis. Potent suppressor of apoptosis in both primary chondrocytes and transformed cells. Suppresses apoptosis by blocking the activation of caspase-3 and by indu
   3717..5169    +  CDS            SEAP (fragment): secreted alkaline phosphatase from human placenta The natural enzyme has a C-terminal transmembrane sequence that is replaced by a GPI anchor.
   5194..5235    +  CDS            AviTag™ (fragment): peptide tag that allows for enzymatic biotinylation
   5239..5262    +  CDS            8xHis: 8xHis affinity tag
   5408..5519    +  polyA_signal   bGH poly(A) signal: bovine growth hormone polyadenylation signal
   5520..5628    +  rep_origin     f1 ori (fragment): f1 bacteriophage origin of replication; arrow indicates direction of (+) strand synthesis
   5642..5971    +  promoter       SV40 promoter: SV40 enhancer and early promoter
   6019..6066    +  promoter       EM7 promoter: synthetic bacterial promoter&nbsp
   6085..6684    +  CDS            PuroR (fragment): puromycin N-acetyltransferase; pac from Streptomyces; confers resistance to puromycin
   6694..6819    +  CDS            ble (fragment): BLE_KLEPN - Experimental evidence at protein level: Swiss-Prot protein existence level 1. Binding protein with a strong affinity to the bleomycin family of antibiotics. Binds to CL990; an antimitotic-antibiotic compound. From Klebsiella pneumoniae.
   6814..6935    +  polyA_signal   SV40 poly(A) signal: SV40 polyadenylation signal
   6988..7848    -  CDS            AmpR: β-lactamase; bla; confers resistance to ampicillin, carbenicillin, and related antibiotics
   7851..89      -  promoter       AmpR promoter (fragment) (across the origin): bla
