[The description below was written by a language model from this plasmid's Addgene catalogue record and pLannotate feature annotations shown in this document.]
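Description:
pD649-HAsp-VTCN1-COMP5AP-AviTag-9xHis is a mammalian expression plasmid of about 7.9 kb, built on the pD649 backbone, that produces a secreted, multimerised form of the extracellular domain of human VTCN1 (also known as B7-H4). It is maintained in E. coli as a high-copy plasmid through a ColE1/pUC-type origin and selected with ampicillin via a full-length β-lactamase gene. The annotation also shows an SV40 early promoter/EM7 promoter cassette driving a puromycin N-acetyltransferase sequence followed by an SV40 polyadenylation signal. This could allow puromycin selection in mammalian cells, although the catalogue entry does not list it as a selectable marker. Small fragments of KanR, lacZα, ble and the f1 origin appear to be backbone remnants. The depositor notes that some plasmids in this collection may carry an IS4-like transposase insertion upstream of the CMV promoter; none is annotated here.

Expression is driven by the CMV enhancer/promoter, followed by a fragment of CMV intron A and an SP6 promoter, which could support in vitro transcription. The open reading frame begins with a leader peptide, named HAsp in the construct but matched by the annotation software to an immunoglobulin heavy-chain signal sequence. The VTCN1 ectodomain follows, cloned between retained NotI and AscI sites. It is fused at its C-terminus to the pentamerising coiled-coil of rat cartilage oligomeric matrix protein, human placental alkaline phosphatase, an AviTag for enzymatic biotinylation and a polyhistidine tag (9xHis by name, annotated as 8xHis), ending at a bGH polyadenylation signal. The pentamer raises binding avidity and the phosphatase gives an enzymatic readout. These features suit the secreted protein to detecting weak receptor–ligand interactions, consistent with its origin in a human IgSF cell-surface interactome screen.
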