Addgene plasmid #157251: pD649-HAsp-VTCN1-COMP5AP-AviTag-9xHis
Purpose: Mammalian expression of cell-surface protein extracellular domain fused to COMP5AP-AviTag-9xHis. Protein is secreted from cells.
Depositing lab: Chris Garcia. Depositing organization: Stanford University. Publication: A Human IgSF Cell-Surface Interactome Reveals a Complex Network of Protein-Protein Interactions. Wojtowicz WM, Vielmetter J, Fernandes RA, Siepe DH, Eastman CL, Chisholm GB, Cox S, Klock H, Anderson PW, Rue SM, Miller JJ, Glaser SM, Bragstad ML, Vance J, Lam AW, Lesley SA, Zinn K, Garcia KC. Cell. 2020 Aug 20;182(4):1027-1043.e17. doi: 10.1016/j.cell.2020.07.025. PubMed 32822567.
Backbone
  Vector backbone: pD649
  Backbone size w/o insert (bp): 7153
  Vector type: Mammalian Expression
Growth in bacteria
  Bacterial resistance: Ampicillin, 100 μg/mL
  Growth temperature: 37°C
  Growth strain: DH5alpha
  Copy number: High Copy
Gene/Insert
  Gene/Insert name: VTCN1
  Species: H. sapiens (human)
  Insert size (bp): 705
  Entrez Gene: VTCN1 (a.k.a. B7-H4, B7H4, B7S1, B7X, B7h.5, PRO1291, VCTN1)
  Promoter: CMV/SP6
  Tag / fusion protein: COMP5AP-AviTag-9xHis (C terminal on backbone)
  Cloning method: Restriction Enzyme; 5′ cloning site GCGGCCGC (not destroyed); 3′ cloning site GGCGCGCC (not destroyed)
  Sequencing primers: 5′ ATTTAGGTGACACTATAG; 3′ CGTCGCACTCCATCACGGTG
Resource information
  A portion of this plasmid was derived from a plasmid made by: synthesis by ThermoFisher
Terms and licenses: Academic/Nonprofit Terms; Industry Terms: Not Available to Industry
Depositor comments: Some plasmids in this collection may have an IS4-like element ISVsa5 family transposase upstream of the CMV promoter.
How to cite: pD649-HAsp-VTCN1-COMP5AP-AviTag-9xHis was a gift from Chris Garcia (Addgene plasmid # 157251 ; http://n2t.net/addgene:157251 ; RRID:Addgene_157251)
