>Addgene plasmid #157251 | pD649-HAsp-VTCN1-COMP5AP-AviTag-9xHis | depositor partial sequence | sequence record 303612 | insert (extracellular domain)
TTGATCATCGGCTTTGGAATCAGCGGCAGACACAGCATCACCGTGACAACAGTGGCCTCTGCCGGCAATA
TCGGCGAGGATGGCATCCTGAGCTGCACCTTCGAGCCCGACATCAAGCTGAGCGACATCGTGATCCAGTG
GCTGAAAGAAGGCGTGCTCGGCCTGGTGCACGAGTTCAAAGAGGGCAAAGACGAGCTGTCCGAGCAGGAC
GAGATGTTCAGAGGCAGAACCGCCGTGTTCGCCGATCAAGTGATCGTGGGCAATGCCAGCCTGCGGCTGA
AGAATGTGCAGCTGACAGATGCCGGCACCTACAAGTGCTACATCATCACCAGCAAAGGCAAGGGCAACGC
CAACCTCGAGTACAAGACAGGCGCCTTCAGCATGCCCGAAGTGAACGTGGACTACAACGCCAGCAGCGAG
ACACTGAGATGCGAGGCCCCTAGATGGTTTCCTCAGCCTACAGTTGTGTGGGCCAGCCAAGTGGATCAGG
GCGCCAATTTCAGCGAGGTGTCCAACACCAGCTTCGAGCTGAACAGCGAGAACGTGACCATGAAGGTGGT
GTCCGTGCTGTACAATGTGACCATCAACAACACCTACAGCTGCATGATCGAGAACGATATCGCCAAGGCC
ACCGGCGACATCAAAGTGACCGAGAGCGAGATCAAGCGGCGGAGCCATCTCCAGCTGCTGAACTCTAAAG
CCTCT
